>Addgene plasmid #39498 | pSG5-p85α-ΔiSH2-N | addgene partial sequence | sequence record 51045 | pCAG-f 5'-GCAACGTGCTGGTTATTGTG-3'
GATGTATCGACTCACTATAGGGCGAATTCACTTCCCGGAGAAACGTCAGGGTAGACTGCAGTGTGCAGCC
AGCCTCAGCCGTCGCATGGTCTCAGGTCTGCAGCCATGAGTGCCGAGGGGTACCAGTACCGGGCGCTGTA
CGACTATAAGAAGGAGCGGGAAGAGGACATTGACTTGCACCTGGGGGACATATTGACTGTGAACAAAGGG
TCCTTAGTCGCTCTTGGATTCAGTGATGGACAGGAAGCCAAGCCTGAAGAAATTGGCTGGTTAAATGGCT
ATAACGAGACGACAGGGGAGAGGGGAGACTTTCCGGGAACTTACGTAGAATATATTGGAAGGAAAAAGAT
CTCGCCTCCCACACCAAAGCCCCGGCCACCTCGACCCCTTCCTGTTGCCCCAGGTCCTTCAAAAACTGAA
GCAGACAGTGAGCAACAAGCTTCCACTCTCCCAGACCTTGCAGAGCAGTTCGCACCCCCTGACGTTGCTC
CACCGCTTCTTATCAAGCTCGTGGAAGCCATTGAAAAGAAAGGTCTGGAATGTTCAACTCTATACAGAAC
ACAGAGCTCCAGCAACCCAGCCGAGTTACGACAGCTTCTTGATTGTGATACCGCCTCCTTGGACTTGGAG
ATGTTCGATGTGCACGTTTTAGCTGACGCCTTCAAACGCTATCTCCTGGACTTACCGAATCCTGTCATTC
CGGTAGCCGTTTCCAGTGAACTGATTTCTTTAGCCCCAGAAGTGCAGAGTTCTGAAGAATACATCCAGCT
GTTGAAGAAACTCATTAGGTCGCCCAGCATACCTCATCAGTACTGGCTCACACTGCAGTATTTGCTAAAA
CATTTCTTCAAGCTCTCTCAAACGTCCAGCAAAAATCTTCTGAATGCAAGAGTACTTTCTGAACTCTTCA
GCCCTCTGCTTTT
