>Addgene plasmid #39498 | pSG5-p85α-ΔiSH2-N | addgene partial sequence | sequence record 52408 | SV40pA-rev
GCTTTAATAAGATCTGGATCCGAATTCGGTACCTCATCGCCTCTGCTGCGCGTACACTGGGTAGGCTAGT
GTGACGTTGAGGGAGTCGTTGTGCTGCACGAGAGAGGTGTGCTGGTAGTGGAGCACCAGCTCCTTGAGGG
AGCTGTACAGGTTGTAGGGCTCGGCGAAGCCGTAGCCCGTGGCCGTCTTGTTGATGACGCAGTGCTTGAC
CTCGCCGTCCACCACCACAGAGCAGGCGTAGCAGCCCTGTTTACTGCTTTCCCGGACAAGAAAAGTGCCG
TCTCGCTTCCCTCGCAACAGGTTTTCAGCTTTGTTTCGGTTGCTGCTTCCAACATTCCAAGTCTTCTCAT
CGTGGTGGGGCAAATCCTCATCATCTTCTACCAGCGAATATTGGTCTTCAGTGTTTTCATTGCCCAGCCA
CTCGTTCAATTTCTTCTGCCGAACACCTTTCTGAGTCAACCACATCAAGTATTGGTCTCTCGTCTTTCTT
AGCTGAATGAGGTCTGGTTTAATGCTGTTCATGCGTTTGTCAATCTCACGATACTCAGCCGCCTGCTTCT
TCAAGTCCTCTTCCAATCTCCTTCTGCTGTCGACAATTTCACTGATTCGAGACTTTAACTTTTCATAATT
ATGCATAATCCTTTGGATTTCCGTCTCGTTGCCTTCACGTCTAGATTGGATTTCCTGGGAAGTTCGGGTA
TAGTCTTCATATAATCTATCATATTCCCGACTTTTTTCTTGAAATTGAGTGTTATATTCATGTAATTTTT
TCCCTACAGCTTCAATATTATCTTCTTTGA
