[The description below was written by a language model from this plasmid's Addgene catalogue record.]
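Description:
pSG5-p85α-ΔiSH2-N is a eukaryotic expression plasmid built on the Stratagene pSG5 backbone, carrying a mutant form of the bovine p85α regulatory subunit of phosphoinositide 3-kinase (PIK3R1). It is propagated in E. coli as a high-copy plasmid under ampicillin selection. The record does not list the promoter or other regulatory features. pSG5 is generally known as a transient mammalian expression vector that drives inserts from the SV40 early promoter, with a β-globin intron and an SV40 polyadenylation signal, and it also provides a T7 promoter for in vitro transcription. No mammalian selection marker, epitope tag or reporter is recorded.

The insert was cloned into a single EcoRI site, which is retained at both ends, so orientation is not set by the cloning strategy itself. The ΔiSH2-N mutation deletes amino acids 478 to 513, which lie in the N-terminal part of the inter-SH2 region, the segment between the two SH2 domains of p85α. This region is generally understood to mediate binding to the p110 catalytic subunit. A p85 lacking it is therefore typically used as a dominant-negative: it can still engage phosphotyrosine docking sites through its SH2 domains but does not recruit catalytic activity. The record does not explicitly state this purpose. It is, however, consistent with the associated publication, which examines the role of PI 3-kinase in Ras-driven cell transformation and control of the actin cytoskeleton. In such work the construct would be transfected into mammalian cells to interfere with endogenous PI 3-kinase signalling.
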