Addgene plasmid #39498: pSG5-p85α-ΔiSH2-N
Depositing lab: Julian Downward. Depositing organization: Cancer Research UK. Publication: Role of phosphoinositide 3-OH kinase in cell transformation and control of the actin cytoskeleton by Ras. Rodriguez-Viciana P, Warne PH, Khwaja A, Marte BM, Pappin D, Das P, Waterfield MD, Ridley A, Downward J. Cell. 1997 May 2;89(3):457-67. 10.1016/S0092-8674(00)80226-3 PubMed 9150145.
Backbone
  Vector backbone: pSG5
  Backbone manufacturer: Stratagene
  Vector type: Eukaryotic
Growth in bacteria
  Bacterial resistance: Ampicillin, 100 μg/mL
  Growth temperature: 37°C
  Growth strain: DH5alpha
  Copy number: High Copy
Gene/Insert
  Gene/Insert name: p85 ΔiSH2-N (alt name: PIK3R1)
  Species: B. taurus (bovine)
  Mutation: ΔiSH2-N = deletion of AA478-513
  Entrez Gene: PIK3R1
  Cloning method: Restriction Enzyme; 5′ cloning site EcoRI (not destroyed); 3′ cloning site EcoRI (not destroyed)
  Sequencing primers: 5′ CAG-F
Terms and licenses: Academic/Nonprofit Terms; Industry Terms: Not Available to Industry
How to cite: pSG5-p85α-ΔiSH2-N was a gift from Julian Downward (Addgene plasmid # 39498 ; http://n2t.net/addgene:39498 ; RRID:Addgene_39498)
